Addgene plasmid #144096: TFORF1246
Purpose: Lentiviral vector for overexpressing transcription factor ORFs with unique 24-bp barcodes. Barcodes facilitate identification of transcription factors in pooled screens.
Depositing lab: Feng Zhang. Depositing organization: Broad Institute. Publication: A transcription factor atlas of directed differentiation. Joung J, Ma S, Tay T, Geiger-Schuller KR, Kirchgatterer PC, Verdine VK, Guo B, Arias-Garcia MA, Allen WE, Singh A, Kuksenko O, Abudayyeh OO, Gootenberg JS, Fu Z, Macrae RK, Buenrostro JD, Regev A, Zhang F. Cell. 2023 Jan 5;186(1):209-229.e26. doi: 10.1016/j.cell.2022.11.026. PubMed 36608654.
Backbone
  Vector backbone: pLX_TRC317
  Backbone manufacturer: Broad Institute Genetic Perturbation Platform
  Backbone size w/o insert (bp): 8264
  Vector type: Mammalian Expression, Lentiviral
  Selectable markers: Puromycin
Growth in bacteria
  Bacterial resistance: Ampicillin, 100 μg/mL
  Growth temperature: 37°C
  Growth strain: NEB Stable
  Copy number: High Copy
Gene/Insert
  Gene/Insert name: ZNF133
  Species: H. sapiens (human)
  Insert size (bp): 1877
  Entrez Gene: ZNF133 (a.k.a. ZNF150, pHZ-13, pHZ-66)
  Promoter: EF1a
  Cloning method: Unknown
  Sequencing primers: 5′ GGGTGGAGACTGAAGTTAGGCCAG; 3′ CACATAGCGTAAAAGGAGCAACATAG
Terms and licenses: Academic/Nonprofit Terms; Industry Terms: Not Available to Industry
Depositor comments: NM_001283004,NM_001283003,XM_017028055,XM_017028057,XM_017028056,ENST00000402618 . The transcription factor ORF portion of this plasmid was synthesized by Genewiz. Please test multiple small colonies in case of plasmid recombination. To make this collection available in a timely manner, a portion of this collection was not fully sequenced by Addgene. If an Addgene verified full plasmid sequence is not available, please contact us prior to placing an order to request the full sequence.
How to cite: TFORF1246 was a gift from Feng Zhang (Addgene plasmid # 144096 ; http://n2t.net/addgene:144096 ; RRID:Addgene_144096)
