[The description below was written by a language model from this plasmid's Addgene catalogue record and pLannotate feature annotations shown in this document.]
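Description:
TFORF1246 is a lentiviral mammalian expression plasmid built on the pLX_TRC317 backbone and carrying the human zinc-finger transcription factor ZNF133 as its open reading frame. It belongs to a barcoded transcription factor ORF collection in which each construct bears a unique 24-bp barcode, so that the factor delivered to a cell can be identified by sequencing in pooled overexpression screens, such as those probing directed differentiation. In bacteria the plasmid is maintained through a high-copy ColE1/pUC-type origin and selected with ampicillin via β-lactamase. An f1 origin and remnants of a lac/lacZα cloning region flanked by T7 and T3 promoters are also present in the backbone. The depositor notes that recombination can occur, which is a common concern with LTR-containing plasmids.

The viral cassette has a third-generation layout. An RSV promoter drives a truncated HIV-1 5' LTR, followed by the Ψ packaging signal with a gag fragment, the Rev response element and a cPPT/CTS. It ends in a self-inactivating ΔU3 3' LTR, with an SV40 polyadenylation signal downstream. Within this unit, an SV40 early promoter/origin drives the puromycin N-acetyltransferase gene for selection of transduced cells. A separate EF-1α promoter drives ZNF133, and a WPRE downstream enhances transcript expression. The automated annotation recognises only the two ends of the ORF as ZNF133 fragments, but the span between them is consistent with the stated insert of roughly 1.9 kb. The depositor lists several transcript isoform accessions for it. The barcode is not annotated in the feature table, so its exact position is not stated. The annotated full sequence of about 10.1 kb matches the combined backbone and insert sizes.
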