Features (pLannotate 1.2.2; 32 found; start..end, strand, type, name):
      5..231     +  promoter       RSV promoter: Rous sarcoma virus enhancer/promoter
    232..412     +  LTR            5' LTR (truncated): truncated 5' long terminal repeat (LTR) from HIV-1
    459..584     +  misc_feature   HIV-1 Ψ: packaging signal of human immunodeficiency virus type 1
    568..931     +  CDS            HIV-1 gag (fragment): gag protein from human immunodeficiency virus 1; gag
   1077..1310    +  misc_feature   RRE: The Rev response element (RRE) of HIV-1 allows for Rev-dependent mRNA export from the nucleus to the cytoplasm.
   1687..1713    +  CDS            Rev (fragment): human immunodeficiency virus 1 (HIV-1) Rev protein; rev; enhances nuclear export of unspliced and incompletely spliced viral mRNAs
   1720..1743    +  promoter       SV40 promoter (fragment): SV40 early promoter
   1744..1815    +  promoter       SV40 promoter (fragment): SV40 enhancer and early promoter
   1839..1974    +  rep_origin     SV40 ori: SV40 origin of replication
   2020..2616    +  CDS            PuroR (fragment): puromycin N-acetyltransferase; pac from Streptomyces; confers resistance to puromycin
   2665..2782    +  misc_feature   cPPT/CTS: central polypurine tract and central termination sequence of HIV-1
   2847..2913    +  CDS            small t antigen (fragment): SV40 (simian virus 40) small t antigen
   2920..4098    +  promoter       EF-1α promoter: strong constitutive promoter for human elongation factor EF-1α
   4142..4654    +  CDS            ZNF133 (fragment): ZN133_HUMAN - Also known as ZNF150. Experimental evidence at protein level: Swiss-Prot protein existence level 1. May be involved in transcriptional regulation as a repressor. From Homo sapiens (Human).
   5801..5887    +  CDS            ZNF133 (fragment): ZN133_HUMAN - Also known as ZNF150. Experimental evidence at protein level: Swiss-Prot protein existence level 1. May be involved in transcriptional regulation as a repressor. From Homo sapiens (Human).
   5903..5956    +  promoter       U6 promoter (fragment): RNA polymerase III promoter for human U6 snRNA
   5998..6586    +  misc_feature   WPRE: woodchuck hepatitis virus posttranscriptional regulatory element
   6637..6656    +  misc_feature   cPPT/CTS (fragment): central polypurine tract and central termination sequence of HIV-1
   6658..6891    +  LTR            3' LTR (ΔU3): self-inactivating 3' long terminal repeat (LTR) from HIV-1
   6969..7090    +  polyA_signal   SV40 poly(A) signal: SV40 polyadenylation signal
   7130..7265    +  rep_origin     SV40 ori: SV40 origin of replication
   7286..7304    -  promoter       T7 promoter: promoter for bacteriophage T7 RNA polymerase
   7312..7467    +  CDS            lacZα (fragment): LacZα fragment of β-galactosidase; lacZ fragment
   7472..7900    +  rep_origin     f1 ori (sequence partly withheld): f1 bacteriophage origin of replication; arrow indicates direction of (+) strand synthesis
   7953..8057    +  promoter       AmpR promoter: bla
   8058..8918    +  CDS            AmpR: β-lactamase; bla; confers resistance to ampicillin, carbenicillin, and related antibiotics
   9089..9677    +  rep_origin     ori: high-copy-number ColE1/pMB1/pBR322/pUC origin of replication
   9860..9952    +  CDS            lacI (fragment): lac repressor; lacI; The lac repressor binds to the lac operator to inhibit transcription in E. coli. This inhibition can be relieved by adding lactose or isopropyl-β-D-thiogalactopyranoside (IPTG).
   9965..9986    +  protein_bind   CAP binding site: CAP binding activates transcription in the presence of cAMP. E. coli catabolite activator protein
  10001..10031   +  promoter       lac promoter: promoter for the E. coli lac operon
  10039..10055   +  protein_bind   lac operator: The lac repressor binds to the lac operator to inhibit transcription in E. coli. This inhibition can be relieved by adding lactose or isopropyl-β-D-thiogalactopyranoside (IPTG). lac repressor encoded by lacI
  10100..10118   +  promoter       T3 promoter: promoter for bacteriophage T3 RNA polymerase
>Addgene plasmid #144096 | TFORF1246 | addgene full sequence | sequence record 396158 | Addgene NGS Result
TTAATGTAGTCTTATGCAATACTCTTGTAGTCTTGCAACATGGTAACGATGAGTTAGCAACATGCCTTAC
AAGGAGAGAAAAAGCACCGTGCATGCCGATTGGTGGAAGTAAGGTGGTACGATCGTGCCTTATTAGGAAG
GCAACAGACGGGTCTGACATGGATTGGACGAACCACTGAATTGCCGCATTGCAGAGATATTGTATTTAAG
TGCCTAGCTCGATACATAAACGGGTCTCTCTGGTTAGACCAGATCTGAGCCTGGGAGCTCTCTGGCTAAC
TAGGGAACCCACTGCTTAAGCCTCAATAAAGCTTGCCTTGAGTGCTTCAAGTAGTGTGTGCCCGTCTGTT
GTGTGACTCTGGTAACTAGAGATCCCTCAGACCCTTTTAGTCAGTGTGGAAAATCTCTAGCAGTGGCGCC
CGAACAGGGACTTGAAAGCGAAAGGGAAACCAGAGGAGCTCTCTCGACGCAGGACTCGGCTTGCTGAAGC
GCGCACGGCAAGAGGCGAGGGGCGGCGACTGGTGAGTACGCCAAAAATTTTGACTAGCGGAGGCTAGAAG
GAGAGAGATGGGTGCGAGAGCGTCAGTATTAAGCGGGGGAGAATTAGATCGCGATGGGAAAAAATTCGGT
TAAGGCCAGGGGGAAAGAAAAAATATAAATTAAAACATATAGTATGGGCAAGCAGGGAGCTAGAACGATT
CGCAGTTAATCCTGGCCTGTTAGAAACATCAGAAGGCTGTAGACAAATACTGGGACAGCTACAACCATCC
CTTCAGACAGGATCAGAAGAACTTAGATCATTATATAATACAGTAGCAACCCTCTATTGTGTGCATCAAA
GGATAGAGATAAAAGACACCAAGGAAGCTTTAGACAAGATAGAGGAAGAGCAAAACAAAAGTAAGACCAC
CGCACAGCAAGCGGCCGCTGATCTTCAGACCTGGAGGAGGAGATATGAGGGACAATTGGAGAAGTGAATT
ATATAAATATAAAGTAGTAAAAATTGAACCATTAGGAGTAGCACCCACCAAGGCAAAGAGAAGAGTGGTG
CAGAGAGAAAAAAGAGCAGTGGGAATAGGAGCTTTGTTCCTTGGGTTCTTGGGAGCAGCAGGAAGCACTA
TGGGCGCAGCGTCAATGACGCTGACGGTACAGGCCAGACAATTATTGTCTGGTATAGTGCAGCAGCAGAA
CAATTTGCTGAGGGCTATTGAGGCGCAACAGCATCTGTTGCAACTCACAGTCTGGGGCATCAAGCAGCTC
CAGGCAAGAATCCTGGCTGTGGAAAGATACCTAAAGGATCAACAGCTCCTGGGGATTTGGGGTTGCTCTG
GAAAACTCATTTGCACCACTGCTGTGCCTTGGAATGCTAGTTGGAGTAATAAATCTCTGGAACAGATTTG
GAATCACACGACCTGGATGGAGTGGGACAGAGAAATTAACAATTACACAAGCTTAATACACTCCTTAATT
GAAGAATCGCAAAACCAGCAAGAAAAGAATGAACAAGAATTATTGGAATTAGATAAATGGGCAAGTTTGT
GGAATTGGTTTAACATAACAAATTGGCTGTGGTATATAAAATTATTCATAATGATAGTAGGAGGCTTGGT
AGGTTTAAGAATAGTTTTTGCTGTACTTTCTATAGTGAATAGAGTTAGGCAGGGATATTCACCATTATCG
TTTCAGACCCACCTCCCAACCCCGAGGGGACCCATGCATTGCATCTCAATTAGTCAGCAACCAGGTGTGG
AAAGTCCCCAGGCTCCCCAGCAGGCAGAAGTATGCAAAGCATGCGTCTCAATTAGTCAGCAACCATAGTC
CCGCCCCTAACTCCGCCCATCCCGCCCCTAACTCCGCCCAGTTCCGCCCATTCTCCGCCCCATGGCTGAC
TAATTTTTTTTATTTATGCAGAGGCCGAGGCCGCCTCGGCCTCTGAGCTATTCCAGAAGTAGTGAGGAGG
CTTTTTTGGAGGCCTAGGCTTTTGCAAAAAGCTTTCTAGAGGTACCACCGGAGCTTACCATGACCGAGTA
CAAGCCCACGGTGCGCCTCGCCACCCGCGACGACGTCCCCAGGGCCGTACGCACCCTCGCCGCCGCGTTC
GCCGACTACCCCGCCACGCGCCACACCGTCGATCCGGACCGCCACATCGAGCGGGTCACCGAGCTGCAAG
AACTCTTCCTCACGCGCGTCGGGCTCGACATCGGCAAGGTGTGGGTCGCGGACGACGGCGCCGCCGTGGC
GGTCTGGACCACGCCGGAGAGCGTCGAAGCGGGGGCGGTGTTCGCCGAGATCGGCCCGCGCATGGCCGAG
TTGAGCGGTTCCCGGCTGGCCGCGCAGCAACAGATGGAAGGCCTCCTGGCGCCGCACCGGCCCAAGGAGC
CCGCGTGGTTCCTGGCCACCGTCGGCGTCTCGCCCGACCACCAGGGCAAGGGTCTGGGCAGCGCCGTCGT
GCTCCCCGGAGTGGAGGCGGCCGAGCGCGCCGGGGTGCCCGCCTTCCTGGAGACCTCCGCGCCCCGCAAC
CTCCCCTTCTACGAGCGGCTCGGCTTCACCGTCACCGCCGACGTCGAGGTGCCCGAAGGACCGCGCACCT
GGTGCATGACCCGCAAGCCCGGTGCCAGTTAACGAATTCTAGATCTTGAGACAAATGGCAGTATTCATCC
ACAATTTTAAAAGAAAAGGGGGGATTGGGGGGTACAGTGCAGGGGAAAGAATAGTAGACATAATAGCAAC
AGACATACAAACTAAAGAATTACAAAAACAAATTACAAAAATTCAAAATTTTCGGGTTTATTACAGGGAC
AGCAGAGATCCACTTTGGCGCCGGCTCGAGGCCTGCAGGTGCAAAGATGGATAAAGTTTTAAACAGAGAG
GAATCTTTGCAGCTAATGGACCTTCTAGGTCTTGAAAGGAGTGGGAATTGGCTCCGGTGCCCGTCAGTGG
GCAGAGCGCACATCGCCCACAGTCCCCGAGAAGTTGGGGGGAGGGGTCGGCAATTGAACCGGTGCCTAGA
GAAGGTGGCGCGGGGTAAACTGGGAAAGTGATGTCGTGTACTGGCTCCGCCTTTTTCCCGAGGGTGGGGG
AGAACCGTATATAAGTGCAGTAGTCGCCGTGAACGTTCTTTTTCGCAACGGGTTTGCCGCCAGAACACAG
GTAAGTGCCGTGTGTGGTTCCCGCGGGCCTGGCCTCTTTACGGGTTATGGCCCTTGCGTGCCTTGAATTA
CTTCCACCTGGCTGCAGTACGTGATTCTTGATCCCGAGCTTCGGGTTGGAAGTGGGTGGGAGAGTTCGAG
GCCTTGCGCTTAAGGAGCCCCTTCGCCTCGTGCTTGAGTTGAGGCCTGGCCTGGGCGCTGGGGCCGCCGC
GTGCGAATCTGGTGGCACCTTCGCGCCTGTCTCGCTGCTTTCGATAAGTCTCTAGCCATTTAAAATTTTT
GATGACCTGCTGCGACGCTTTTTTTCTGGCAAGATAGTCTTGTAAATGCGGGCCAAGATCTGCACACTGG
TATTTCGGTTTTTGGGGCCGCGGGCGGCGACGGGGCCCGTGCGTCCCAGCGCACATGTTCGGCGAGGCGG
GGCCTGCGAGCGCGGCCACCGAGAATCGGACGGGGGTAGTCTCAAGCTGGCCGGCCTGCTCTGGTGCCTG
GCCTCGCGCCGCCGTGTATCGCCCCGCCCTGGGCGGCAAGGCTGGCCCGGTCGGCACCAGTTGCGTGAGC
GGAAAGATGGCCGCTTCCCGGCCCTGCTGCAGGGAGCTCAAAATGGAGGACGCGGCGCTCGGGAGAGCGG
GCGGGTGAGTCACCCACACAAAGGAAAAGGGCCTTTCCGTCCTCAGCCGTCGCTTCATGTGACTCCACGG
AGTACCGGGCGCCGTCCAGGCACCTCGATTAGTTCTCGAGCTTTTGGAGTACGTCGTCTTTAGGTTGGGG
GGAGGGGTTTTATGCGATGGAGTTTCCCCACACTGAGTGGGTGGAGACTGAAGTTAGGCCAGCTTGGCAC
TTGATGTAATTCTCCTTGGAATTTGCCCTTTTTGAGTTTGGATCTTGGTTCATTCTCAAGCCTCAGACAG
TGGTTCAAAGTTTTTTTCTTCCATTTCAGGTGTCGTGAGGCTAGCACCGCCACCATGTGTAACGGGAGGA
AGACTGTTCTAGCAGATCCAGAGCCAGAGCTCTACCTCGATCCTTTCTGCCCTCCGGGTTTCTCCAGTCA
GAAATTCCCCATGCAGCATGTGCTGTGTAATCATCCCCCCTGGATCTTCACATGCTTGTGTGCAGAAGGT
AACATCCAGCCTGGGGATCCGGGCCCAGGGGACCAGGAGAAGCAGCAACAAGCCTCTGAGGGGAGACCCT
GGAGTGATCAAGCAGAAGGTCCTGAGGGAGAAGGTGCCATGCCTTTGTTTGGAAGAACCAAGAAAAGGAC
TCTGGGAGCGTTCTCCAGGCCACCCCAGAGGCAGCCAGTCAGCTCTCGGAACGGCCTCAGAGGGGTGGAG
TTAGAAGCCAGCCCAGCTCAGTCAGGGAACCCTGAGGAAACAGACAAATTGTTGAAGAGGATAGAAGTCT
TAGGATTTGGAACAGTCAACTGTGGAGAGTGTGGACTGAGCTTCAGCAAGATGACAAACCTGCTCAGTCA
CCAGCGGATACACTCAGGGGAGAAGCCCTACGTGTGTGGGGTATGTGAGAAGGGCTTCAGCCTAAAGAAG
AGCCTCGCCAGACACCAGAAGGCACACTCGGGGGAGAAGCCAATTGTGTGCAGGGAGTGTGGACGAGGCT
TTAACCGGAAGTCAACGCTAATCATACACGAACGGACACACTCCGGTGAGAAACCTTACATGTGCAGTGA
GTGTGGGCGAGGCTTCAGCCAGAAGTCAAACCTCATCATACACCAGAGGACACACTCAGGGGAAAAGCCT
TACGTGTGCCGGGAATGTGGCAAAGGCTTCAGCCAGAAGTCAGCTGTCGTGAGACACCAGAGGACACACT
TGGAGGAGAAGACCATCGTGTGCAGTGACTGTGGCCTGGGCTTCAGCGACAGGTCAAACCTCATCTCCCA
CCAGAGGACGCACTCTGGGGAGAAGCCCTACGCCTGCAAGGAGTGTGGGCGATGCTTCAGGCAGAGGACC
ACCCTTGTCAACCACCAGAGGACACACTCAAAGGAGAAGCCCTATGTGTGCGGGGTGTGTGGGCACAGCT
TCAGCCAGAATTCAACCCTCATCTCTCACAGGCGGACACACACTGGGGAGAAGCCGTATGTTTGTGGGGT
GTGTGGGCGAGGCTTTAGTCTCAAGTCACACCTCAACAGACACCAGAACATACACTCAGGAGAGAAGCCC
ATTGTGTGCAAGGACTGTGGCCGGGGCTTCAGCCAGCAATCCAACCTCATCAGACACCAGAGGACGCACT
CAGGCGAGAAGCCCATGGTGTGTGGGGAGTGCGGGCGAGGCTTCAGCCAGAAGTCAAACCTTGTTGCACA
CCAGAGGACGCACTCAGGGGAGAGGCCGTATGTGTGCCGAGAGTGCGGGCGAGGCTTTAGCCACCAGGCC
GGTCTCATCAGGCACAAGCGGAAGCACTCGAGGGAGAAGCCCTACATGTGCAGGCAGTGTGGACTGGGCT
TTGGCAATAAGTCAGCTCTAATTACACACAAGCGGGCTCACTCGGAAGAGAAGCCTTGTGTGTGCAGAGA
GTGTGGCCAAGGCTTTCTCCAAAAGTCACACCTCACCTTACATCAAATGACACATACGGGGGAGAAGCCA
TATGTGTGCAAGACGTGTGGGCGGGGCTTCAGCCTCAAGTCTCACCTCAGCAGACACAGGAAGACCACGT
CTGTCCACCACAGACTGCCAGTGCAGCCCGACCCTGAGCCGTGTGCAGGGCAACCTTCGGATTCCTTATA
CTCTCTCTAGTAATGAACTAGTCCGTAACTTGAAAGTATTTCGATTTCTTGGCTTTATATATCTTGTGGA
AAGGACGAACTATAATCCTCACGTGCGGCTTAACGCGTTAAGTCGACAATCAACCTCTGGATTACAAAAT
TTGTGAAAGATTGACTGGTATTCTTAACTATGTTGCTCCTTTTACGCTATGTGGATACGCTGCTTTAATG
CCTTTGTATCATGCTATTGCTTCCCGTATGGCTTTCATTTTCTCCTCCTTGTATAAATCCTGGTTGCTGT
CTCTTTATGAGGAGTTGTGGCCCGTTGTCAGGCAACGTGGCGTGGTGTGCACTGTGTTTGCTGACGCAAC
CCCCACTGGTTGGGGCATTGCCACCACCTGTCAGCTCCTTTCCGGGACTTTCGCTTTCCCCCTCCCTATT
GCCACGGCGGAACTCATCGCCGCCTGCCTTGCCCGCTGCTGGACAGGGGCTCGGCTGTTGGGCACTGACA
ATTCCGTGGTGTTGTCGGGGAAATCATCGTCCTTTCCTTGGCTGCTCGCCTGTGTTGCCACCTGGATTCT
GCGCGGGACGTCCTTCTGCTACGTCCCTTCGGCCCTCAATCCAGCGGACCTTCCTTCCCGCGGCCTGCTG
CCGGCTCTGCGGCCTCTTCCGCGTCTTCGCCTTCGCCCTCAGACGAGTCGGATCTCCCTTTGGGCCGCCT
CCCCGCGTCGACTTTAAGACCAATGACTTACAAGGCAGCTGTAGATCTTAGCCACTTTTTAAAAGAAAAG
GGGGGACTGGAAGGGCTAATTCACTCCCAACGAAGACAAGATCTGCTTTTTGCTTGTACTGGGTCTCTCT
GGTTAGACCAGATCTGAGCCTGGGAGCTCTCTGGCTAACTAGGGAACCCACTGCTTAAGCCTCAATAAAG
CTTGCCTTGAGTGCTTCAAGTAGTGTGTGCCCGTCTGTTGTGTGACTCTGGTAACTAGAGATCCCTCAGA
CCCTTTTAGTCAGTGTGGAAAATCTCTAGCAGTACGTATAGTAGTTCATGTCATCTTATTATTCAGTATT
TATAACTTGCAAAGAAATGAATATCAGAGAGTGAGAGGAACTTGTTTATTGCAGCTTATAATGGTTACAA
ATAAAGCAATAGCATCACAAATTTCACAAATAAAGCATTTTTTTCACTGCATTCTAGTTGTGGTTTGTCC
AAACTCATCAATGTATCTTATCATGTCTGGCTCTAGCTATCCCGCCCCTAACTCCGCCCATCCCGCCCCT
AACTCCGCCCAGTTCCGCCCATTCTCCGCCCCATGGCTGACTAATTTTTTTTATTTATGCAGAGGCCGAG
GCCGCCTCGGCCTCTGAGCTATTCCAGAAGTAGTGAGGAGGCTTTTTTGGAGGCCTAGGGACGTACCCAA
TTCGCCCTATAGTGAGTCGTATTACGCGCGCTCACTGGCCGTCGTTTTACAACGTCGTGACTGGGAAAAC
CCTGGCGTTACCCAACTTAATCGCCTTGCAGCACATCCCCCTTTCGCCAGCTGGCGTAATAGCGAAGAGG
CCCGCACCGATCGCCCTTCCCAACAGTTGCGCAGCCTGAATGGCGAATGGG
[124 nt withheld, positions 7472-7595]
C
[91 nt withheld, positions 7597-7687]
A
[49 nt withheld, positions 7689-7737]
CCTTTGACGTTGGAGTCCACGTTCTTT
[37 nt withheld, positions 7765-7801]
ACCCTATCTCGGTCTATTCTTTTGATTTATAAGGGATTTTGCCGATTTCGGCCTATTGGTTAAAAAATGA
GCTGATTTAACAAAAATTTAACGCGAATTTTAACAAAATATTAACGCTTACAATTTAGGTGGCACTTTTC
GGGGAAATGTGCGCGGAACCCCTATTTGTTTATTTTTCTAAATACATTCAAATATGTATCCGCTCATGAG
ACAATAACCCTGATAAATGCTTCAATAATATTGAAAAAGGAAGAGTATGAGTATTCAACATTTCCGTGTC
GCCCTTATTCCCTTTTTTGCGGCATTTTGCCTTCCTGTTTTTGCTCACCCAGAAACGCTGGTGAAAGTAA
AAGATGCTGAAGATCAGTTGGGTGCACGAGTGGGTTACATCGAACTGGATCTCAACAGCGGTAAGATCCT
TGAGAGTTTTCGCCCCGAAGAACGTTTTCCAATGATGAGCACTTTTAAAGTTCTGCTATGTGGCGCGGTA
TTATCCCGTATTGACGCCGGGCAAGAGCAACTCGGTCGCCGCATACACTATTCTCAGAATGACTTGGTTG
AGTACTCACCAGTCACAGAAAAGCATCTTACGGATGGCATGACAGTAAGAGAATTATGCAGTGCTGCCAT
AACCATGAGTGATAACACTGCGGCCAACTTACTTCTGACAACGATCGGAGGACCGAAGGAGCTAACCGCT
TTTTTGCACAACATGGGGGATCATGTAACTCGCCTTGATCGTTGGGAACCGGAGCTGAATGAAGCCATAC
CAAACGACGAGCGTGACACCACGATGCCTGTAGCAATGGCAACAACGTTGCGCAAACTATTAACTGGCGA
ACTACTTACTCTAGCTTCCCGGCAACAATTAATAGACTGGATGGAGGCGGATAAAGTTGCAGGACCACTT
CTGCGCTCGGCCCTTCCGGCTGGCTGGTTTATTGCTGATAAATCTGGAGCCGGTGAGCGTGGGTCTCGCG
GTATCATTGCAGCACTGGGGCCAGATGGTAAGCCCTCCCGTATCGTAGTTATCTACACGACGGGGAGTCA
GGCAACTATGGATGAACGAAATAGACAGATCGCTGAGATAGGTGCCTCACTGATTAAGCATTGGTAACTG
TCAGACCAAGTTTACTCATATATACTTTAGATTGATTTAAAACTTCATTTTTAATTTAAAAGGATCTAGG
TGAAGATCCTTTTTGATAATCTCATGACCAAAATCCCTTAACGTGAGTTTTCGTTCCACTGAGCGTCAGA
CCCCGTAGAAAAGATCAAAGGATCTTCTTGAGATCCTTTTTTTCTGCGCGTAATCTGCTGCTTGCAAACA
AAAAAACCACCGCTACCAGCGGTGGTTTGTTTGCCGGATCAAGAGCTACCAACTCTTTTTCCGAAGGTAA
CTGGCTTCAGCAGAGCGCAGATACCAAATACTGTTCTTCTAGTGTAGCCGTAGTTAGGCCACCACTTCAA
GAACTCTGTAGCACCGCCTACATACCTCGCTCTGCTAATCCTGTTACCAGTGGCTGCTGCCAGTGGCGAT
AAGTCGTGTCTTACCGGGTTGGACTCAAGACGATAGTTACCGGATAAGGCGCAGCGGTCGGGCTGAACGG
GGGGTTCGTGCACACAGCCCAGCTTGGAGCGAACGACCTACACCGAACTGAGATACCTACAGCGTGAGCT
ATGAGAAAGCGCCACGCTTCCCGAAGGGAGAAAGGCGGACAGGTATCCGGTAAGCGGCAGGGTCGGAACA
GGAGAGCGCACGAGGGAGCTTCCAGGGGGAAACGCCTGGTATCTTTATAGTCCTGTCGGGTTTCGCCACC
TCTGACTTGAGCGTCGATTTTTGTGATGCTCGTCAGGGGGGCGGAGCCTATGGAAAAACGCCAGCAACGC
GGCCTTTTTACGGTTCCTGGCCTTTTGCTGGCCTTTTGCTCACATGTTCTTTCCTGCGTTATCCCCTGAT
TCTGTGGATAACCGTATTACCGCCTTTGAGTGAGCTGATACCGCTCGCCGCAGCCGAACGACCGAGCGCA
GCGAGTCAGTGAGCGAGGAAGCGGAAGAGCGCCCAATACGCAAACCGCCTCTCCCCGCGCGTTGGCCGAT
TCATTAATGCAGCTGGCACGACAGGTTTCCCGACTGGAAAGCGGGCAGTGAGCGCAACGCAATTAATGTG
AGTTAGCTCACTCATTAGGCACCCCAGGCTTTACACTTTATGCTTCCGGCTCGTATGTTGTGTGGAATTG
TGAGCGGATAACAATTTCACACAGGAAACAGCTATGACCATGATTACGCCAAGCGCGCAATTAACCCTCA
CTAAAGGGAACAAAAGCTGGAGCTGCAAGC
