>Addgene plasmid #144096 | TFORF1246 | depositor partial sequence | sequence record 284412 | Insert
ACCGCCACCATGTGTAACGGGAGGAAGACTGTTCTAGCAGATCCAGAGCCAGAGCTCTACCTCGATCCTT
TCTGCCCTCCGGGTTTCTCCAGTCAGAAATTCCCCATGCAGCATGTGCTGTGTAATCATCCCCCCTGGAT
CTTCACATGCTTGTGTGCAGAAGGTAACATCCAGCCTGGGGATCCGGGCCCAGGGGACCAGGAGAAGCAG
CAACAAGCCTCTGAGGGGAGACCCTGGAGTGATCAAGCAGAAGGTCCTGAGGGAGAAGGTGCCATGCCTT
TGTTTGGAAGAACCAAGAAAAGGACTCTGGGAGCGTTCTCCAGGCCACCCCAGAGGCAGCCAGTCAGCTC
TCGGAACGGCCTCAGAGGGGTGGAGTTAGAAGCCAGCCCAGCTCAGTCAGGGAACCCTGAGGAAACAGAC
AAATTGTTGAAGAGGATAGAAGTCTTAGGATTTGGAACAGTCAACTGTGGAGAGTGTGGACTGAGCTTCA
GCAAGATGACAAACCTGCTCAGTCACCAGCGGATACACTCAGGGGAGAAGCCCTACGTGTGTGGGGTATG
TGAGAAGGGCTTCAGCCTAAAGAAGAGCCTCGCCAGACACCAGAAGGCACACTCGGGGGAGAAGCCAATT
GTGTGCAGGGAGTGTGGACGAGGCTTTAACCGGAAGTCAACGCTAATCATACACGAACGGACACACTCCG
GTGAGAAACCTTACATGTGCAGTGAGTGTGGGCGAGGCTTCAGCCAGAAGTCAAACCTCATCATACACCA
GAGGACACACTCAGGGGAAAAGCCTTACGTGTGCCGGGAATGTGGCAAAGGCTTCAGCCAGAAGTCAGCT
GTCGTGAGACACCAGAGGACACACTTGGAGGAGAAGACCATCGTGTGCAGTGACTGTGGCCTGGGCTTCA
GCGACAGGTCAAACCTCATCTCCCACCAGAGGACGCACTCTGGGGAGAAGCCCTACGCCTGCAAGGAGTG
TGGGCGATGCTTCAGGCAGAGGACCACCCTTGTCAACCACCAGAGGACACACTCAAAGGAGAAGCCCTAT
GTGTGCGGGGTGTGTGGGCACAGCTTCAGCCAGAATTCAACCCTCATCTCTCACAGGCGGACACACACTG
GGGAGAAGCCGTATGTTTGTGGGGTGTGTGGGCGAGGCTTTAGTCTCAAGTCACACCTCAACAGACACCA
GAACATACACTCAGGAGAGAAGCCCATTGTGTGCAAGGACTGTGGCCGGGGCTTCAGCCAGCAATCCAAC
CTCATCAGACACCAGAGGACGCACTCAGGCGAGAAGCCCATGGTGTGTGGGGAGTGCGGGCGAGGCTTCA
GCCAGAAGTCAAACCTTGTTGCACACCAGAGGACGCACTCAGGGGAGAGGCCGTATGTGTGCCGAGAGTG
CGGGCGAGGCTTTAGCCACCAGGCCGGTCTCATCAGGCACAAGCGGAAGCACTCGAGGGAGAAGCCCTAC
ATGTGCAGGCAGTGTGGACTGGGCTTTGGCAATAAGTCAGCTCTAATTACACACAAGCGGGCTCACTCGG
AAGAGAAGCCTTGTGTGTGCAGAGAGTGTGGCCAAGGCTTTCTCCAAAAGTCACACCTCACCTTACATCA
AATGACACATACGGGGGAGAAGCCATATGTGTGCAAGACGTGTGGGCGGGGCTTCAGCCTCAAGTCTCAC
CTCAGCAGACACAGGAAGACCACGTCTGTCCACCACAGACTGCCAGTGCAGCCCGACCCTGAGCCGTGTG
CAGGGCAACCTTCGGATTCCTTATACTCTCTCTAGTAATGAACTAGTCCGTAACTTGAAAGTATTTCGAT
TTCTTGGCTTTATATATCTTGTGGAAAGGACGAACTATAATCCTCACGTGCGGCTTA
