>Addgene plasmid #144096 | TFORF1246 | depositor partial sequence | sequence record 284413 | Barcode
ACTATAATCCTCACGTGCGGCTTA
